Addgene plasmid #40858: pNH7
Depositing lab: Adam Bogdanove. Depositing organization: Iowa State University Research Foundation. Publication: Efficient design and assembly of custom TALEN and other TAL effector-based constructs for DNA targeting. Cermak T, Doyle EL, Christian M, Wang L, Zhang Y, Schmidt C, Baller JA, Somia NV, Bogdanove AJ, Voytas DF. Nucleic Acids Res. 2011 Jul;39(12):e82. doi: 10.1093/nar/gkr218 PubMed 21493687.
Backbone
  Vector backbone: pTC14
  Backbone size w/o insert (bp): 3013
  Total vector size (bp): 3111
Growth in bacteria
  Bacterial resistance: Tetracycline, 10 μg/mL
  Growth temperature: 37°C
  Growth strain: DH5alpha
  Growth instructions: DH5a/LB+antibiotics
  Copy number: High Copy
Gene/Insert
  Gene/Insert name: repeat NH7
  Species: Xanthomonas oryzae
  Insert size (bp): 98
  Cloning method: Restriction Enzyme; 5′ cloning site XbaI (not destroyed); 3′ cloning site XhoI (not destroyed)
  Sequencing primers: 5′ pTC14_F2 (caagcctgattgggagaaaa)
Terms and licenses: Academic/Nonprofit Terms; Industry Terms: Not Available to Industry
How to cite: pNH7 was a gift from Adam Bogdanove (Addgene plasmid # 40858 ; http://n2t.net/addgene:40858 ; RRID:Addgene_40858)
