[The description below was written by a language model from this plasmid's Addgene catalogue record and pLannotate feature annotations shown in this document.]
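Description:
pNH7 is a small (about 3.1 kb) bacterial cloning plasmid built on the pTC14 backbone, serving as a module vector in a kit for assembling custom TAL effector and TALEN constructs for DNA targeting. Its payload is a single 98 bp TAL effector repeat, "repeat NH7", derived from Xanthomonas oryzae and cloned between XbaI and XhoI sites that both remain intact. By the usual naming convention for such repeat modules, NH would denote the repeat-variable diresidue that sets the base preference of the repeat, and 7 the position the module is designed to occupy in an ordered repeat array. The record itself does not spell this out, nor does it describe the flanking sites used for assembly. The automated feature table does not annotate the repeat insert at all, so its exact location in the sequence cannot be read from the annotation.

The plasmid is propagated in E. coli at high copy from a ColE1/pUC-type origin and is selected with tetracycline, through a tetracycline efflux gene (TcR) driven by its native tet promoter. The remaining annotated features are mostly short remnants of earlier vector construction rather than functional units: fragments of lacI, a piece of the RSF origin and a fragment of a kanamycin resistance gene. A T7 promoter and the rrnB T1 and T2 transcription terminators are also present. No eukaryotic promoter, tag or reporter is recorded, consistent with a part-donor role: the repeat is meant to be combined with other repeat modules into arrays that are moved into final TAL effector or TALEN expression backbones, rather than expressed from this plasmid.
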