Features (pLannotate 1.2.2; 10 found; start..end, strand, type, name):
      1..54      -  CDS            lacI (fragment): lac repressor; lacI; The lac repressor binds to the lac operator to inhibit transcription in E. coli. This inhibition can be relieved by adding lactose or isopropyl-β-D-thiogalactopyranoside (IPTG).
     56..180     -  rep_origin     RSF ori (fragment): Plasmids containing the RSF 1030 origin of replication can be propagated in E. coli cells that contain additional plasmids with compatible origins.
    196..224     +  promoter       tet promoter: E. coli promoter for tetracycline efflux protein gene
    272..1462    +  CDS            TcR: tetracycline efflux protein; tet; confers resistance to tetracycline
   1560..1634    +  CDS            KanR (fragment): aminoglycoside phosphotransferase; aphA-3; confers resistance to kanamycin
   1637..1655    -  promoter       T7 promoter: promoter for bacteriophage T7 RNA polymerase
   1960..2548    +  rep_origin     ori: high-copy-number ColE1/pMB1/pBR322/pUC origin of replication
   2731..2823    +  CDS            lacI (fragment): lac repressor; lacI; The lac repressor binds to the lac operator to inhibit transcription in E. coli. This inhibition can be relieved by adding lactose or isopropyl-β-D-thiogalactopyranoside (IPTG).
   2878..2905    -  terminator     rrnB T2 terminator: transcription terminator T2 from the E. coli rrnB gene
   3037..3080    +  terminator     rrnB T1 terminator: Escherichia coli rrnB; transcription terminator T1 from the E. coli rrnB gene
>Addgene plasmid #40858 | pNH7 | depositor full sequence | sequence record 54234 | pNH7 sequence 3111 bps
CTGCATTAATGAATCGGCCAACGCGCGGGGAGAGGCGGTTTGCGTATTGGGCGCTCTTCCGCTTCCTCGC
TCACTGACTCGCTGCGCTCGGTCGTTCGGCTGCGGCGAGCGGTATCAGCTCACTCAAAGGCGGTAATACG
GTTATCCACAGAATCAGGGGATAACGCAGGAAAGAACATGAATTAATTCTCATGTTTGACAGCTTATCAT
CGATTAGCTTTAATGCGGTAGTTTATCACAGTTAAATTGCTAACGCAGTCAGGCACCGTGTATGAAATCT
AACAATGCGCTCATCGTCATCCTCGGCACCGTCACCCTGGATGCTGTAGGCATAGGCTTGGTTATGCCGG
TACTGCCGGGCCTCTTGCGGGATATCGTCCATTCCGACAGCATCGCCAGTCACTATGGCGTGCTGCTAGC
GCTATATGCGTTGATGCAATTTCTATGCGCACCCGTTCTCGGAGCACTGTCCGACCGCTTTGGCCGCCGC
CCAGTCCTGCTCGCTTCGCTACTTGGAGCCACTATCGACTACGCGATCATGGCGACCACACCCGTCCTGT
GGATTCTCTACGCCGGACGCATCGTGGCCGGCATCACCGGCGCCACAGGTGCGGTTGCTGGCGCCTATAT
CGCCGACATCACCGATGGGGAAGATCGGGCTCGCCACTTCGGGCTCATGAGCGCTTGTTTCGGCGTGGGT
ATGGTGGCAGGCCCCGTGGCCGGGGGACTGTTGGGCGCCATCTCCTTACATGCACCATTCCTTGCGGCGG
CGGTGCTCAACGGCCTCAACCTACTACTGGGCTGCTTCCTAATGCAGGAGTCGCATAAGGGAGAGCGCCG
ACCCATGCCCTTGAGAGCCTTCAACCCAGTCAGCTCCTTCCGGTGGGCGCGGGGCATGACTATCGTCGCC
GCACTTATGACTGTCTTCTTTATCATGCAACTCGTAGGACAGGTGCCGGCAGCGCTCTGGGTCATTTTCG
GCGAGGACCGCTTTCGCTGGAGCGCGACGATGATCGGCCTGTCGCTTGCGGTATTCGGAATCTTGCACGC
CCTCGCTCAAGCCTTCGTCACTGGTCCCGCCACCAAACGTTTCGGCGAGAAGCAGGCCATTATCGCCGGC
ATGGCGGCCGACGCGCTGGGCTACGTCTTGCTGGCGTTCGCGACGCGAGGCTGGATGGCCTTCCCCATTA
TGATTCTTCTCGCTTCCGGCGGCATCGGGATGCCCGCGTTGCAGGCCATGCTGTCCAGGCAGGTAGATGA
CGACCATCAGGGACAGCTTCAAGGATCGCTCGCGGCTCTTACCAGCCTAACTTCGATCATTGGACCGCTG
ATCGTCACGGCGATTTATGCCGCCTCGGCGAGCACATGGAACGGGTTGGCATGGATTGTAGGCGCCGCCC
TATACCTTGTCTGCCTCCCCGCGTTGCGTCGCGGTGCATGGAGCCGGGCCACCTCGACCTGAATGGAAGC
CGGCGGCACCTCGCTAACGGATTCACCACTCCAAGAATTGGAGCCAATCAATTCTTGCGGAGAACTGTGA
ATGCGCAAACCAACCCTTGATCGGGGAAGAACAGTATGTCGAGCTATTTTTTGACTTACTGGGGATCAAG
CCTGATTGGGAGAAAATAAAATATCCCCTATAGTGAGTCGTATTACATGGTCATAGCTGTTTCCTGGCAG
CTCTGGCCCGTGTCTCAAAATCTCTGATGTTACATTGCACAAGATAAAAATATATCATCATGCCTCCTCT
AGAGGTCTCACGGTGCAGCGGCTGTTGCCGGTGCTGTGCCAGGACCATGGCCTGACCCCGGACCAAGTGG
TGGCTATCGCCAGCAATCACGGCGGCAAGCAAGCGCTCGAAACGAGACCCTCGAGCCACCCATGACCAAA
ATCCCTTAACGTGAGTTACGCGTCGTTCCACTGAGCGTCAGACCCCGTAGAAAAGATCAAAGGATCTTCT
TGAGATCCTTTTTTTCTGCGCGTAATCTGCTGCTTGCAAACAAAAAAACCACCGCTACCAGCGGTGGTTT
GTTTGCCGGATCAAGAGCTACCAACTCTTTTTCCGAAGGTAACTGGCTTCAGCAGAGCGCAGATACCAAA
TACTGTTCTTCTAGTGTAGCCGTAGTTAGGCCACCACTTCAAGAACTCTGTAGCACCGCCTACATACCTC
GCTCTGCTAATCCTGTTACCAGTGGCTGCTGCCAGTGGCGATAAGTCGTGTCTTACCGGGTTGGACTCAA
GACGATAGTTACCGGATAAGGCGCAGCGGTCGGGCTGAACGGGGGGTTCGTGCACACAGCCCAGCTTGGA
GCGAACGACCTACACCGAACTGAGATACCTACAGCGTGAGCTATGAGAAAGCGCCACGCTTCCCGAAGGG
AGAAAGGCGGACAGGTATCCGGTAAGCGGCAGGGTCGGAACAGGAGAGCGCACGAGGGAGCTTCCAGGGG
GAAACGCCTGGTATCTTTATAGTCCTGTCGGGTTTCGCCACCTCTGACTTGAGCGTCGATTTTTGTGATG
CTCGTCAGGGGGGCGGAGCCTATGGAAAAACGCCAGCAACGCGGCCTTTTTACGGTTCCTGGCCTTTTGC
TGGCCTTTTGCTCACATGTTCTTTCCTGCGTTATCCCCTGATTCTGTGGATAACCGTATTACCGCCTTTG
AGTGAGCTGATACCGCTCGCCGCAGCCGAACGACCGAGCGCAGCGAGTCAGTGAGCGAGGAAGCGGAAGA
GCGCCCAATACGCAAACCGCCTCTCCCCGCGCGTTGGCCGATTCATTAATGCAGCTGGCACGACAGGTTT
CCCGACTGGAAAGCGGGCAGTGAGCGCAACGCAATTAATACGCGTACCGCTAGCCAGGAAGAGTTTGTAG
AAACGCAAAAAGGCCATCCGTCAGGATGGCCTTCTGCTTAGTTTGATGCCTGGCAGTTTATGGCGGGCGT
CCTGCCCGCCACCCTCCGGGCCGTTGCTTCACAACGTTCAAATCCGCTCCCGGCGGATTTGTCCTACTCA
GGAGAGCGTTCACCGACAAACAACAGATAAAACGAAAGGCCCAGTCTTCCGACTGAGCCTTTCGTTTTAT
TTGATGCCTGGCAGTTCCCTACTCTCGCGTT
