>Addgene plasmid #40858 | pNH7 | addgene partial sequence | sequence record 56040 | pTC14_F2 5'-caagcctgattgggagaaaa-3'
GTGAGTCGTATTACATGGTCATAGCTGTTTCCTGGCAGCTCTGGCCCGTGTCTCAAAATCTCTGATGTTA
CATTGCACAAGATAAAAATATATCATCATGCCTCCTCTAGAGGTCTCACGGTGCAGCGGCTGTTGCCGGT
GCTGTGCCAGGACCATGGCCTGACCCCGGACCAAGTGGTGGCTATCGCCAGCAATCACGGCGGCAAGCAA
GCGCTCGAAACGAGACCCTCGAGCCACCCATGACCAAAATCCCTTAACGTGAGTTACGCGTCGTTCCACT
GAGCGTCAGACCCCGTAGAAAAGATCAAAGGATCTTCTTGAGATCCTTTTTTTCTGCGCGTAATCTGCTG
CTTGCAAACAAAAAAACCACCGCTACCAGCGGTGGTTTGTTTGCCGGATCAAGAGCTACCAACTCTTTTT
CCGAAGGTAACTGGCTTCAGCAGAGCGCAGATACCAAATACTGTTCTTCTAGTGTAGCCGTAGTTAGGCC
ACCACTTCAAGAACTCTGTAGCACCGCCTACATACCTCGCTCTGCTAATCCTGTTACCAGTGGCTGCTGC
CAGTGGCGATAAGTCGTGTCTTACCGGGTTGGACTCAAGACGATAGTTACCGGATAAGGCGCAGCGGTCG
GGCTGAACGGGGGGTTCGTGCACACAGCCCAGCTTGGAGCGAACGACCTACACCGAACTGAGATACCTAC
AGCGTGAGCTATGAGAAAGCGCCACGCTTCCCGAAGGGAGAAAGGCGGACAGGTATCCGGTAAGCGGCAG
GGTCGGAACAGGAGAGCGCACGAGGGAGCTTCCAGGGGGAAACGCCTGGTATCTTTATAGTCCTGTCGGG
TTTCGCCACCTCTGACTTGAGCGTCGATTTTTGTGATGCTCGTCAGGGGG
